>Addgene plasmid #124235 | pTol1-UAS:GtACR1-tdTomato | addgene full sequence | sequence record 242269 | Addgene NGS Result
GCGCCCAATACGCAAACCGCCTCTCCCCGCGCGTTGGCCGATTCATTAATGCAGCTGGCACGACAGGTTT
CCCGACTGGAAAGCGGGCAGTGAGCGCAACGCAATTAATGTGAGTTAGCTCACTCATTAGGCACCCCAGG
CTTTACACTTTATGCTTCCGGCTCGTATGTTGTGTGGAATTGTGAGCGGATAACAATTTCACACAGGAAA
CAGCTATGACCATGATTACGCCAAGCTTGCATGGTCCCTTTAGCCAGTAGCGGTTCTAGGCACGGGCCGT
CCGGGCGGTGGCCTGGGGCGGAAAACTGAAGGGGGGCGGCACCGGCGGCTCAGCCCTTGTAATATATTAT
ATGCACCACTATTGGTTTACTTATGTCACAGTTTGTAAGTTTGTAACAGCCTGAACCTGGATCAGCTTAG
GCCTCCAAGGCGGAGTACTGTCCTCCGGGCTGGCGGAGTACTGTCCTCCGGCAAGGTCGGAGTACTGTCC
TCCGACACTAGAGGTCGGAGTACTGTCCTCCGACGCAAGGCGGAGTACTGTCCTCCGGGCTGCGGAGTAC
TGTCCTCCGGCAAGGTCGGAGTACTGTCCTCCGACACTAGAGGTCGGAGTACTGTCCTCCGACGCAAGGT
CGGAGTACTGTCCTCCGACACTAGAGGTCGGAGTACTGTCCTCCGACGCAAGGTCGGAGTACTGTCCTCC
GACACTAGAGGTCGGAGTACTGTCCTCCGACGCAAGGCGGAGTACTGTCCTCCGGGCTGGCGGAGTACTG
TCCTCCGGCAAGGGTCGACTCTAGAGGGTATATAATGGATCCCATCGCGTCTCAGCCTCACTTTGAGCTC
CTCCACACGAATTCGATACTAAGGATCCTTGTTTGTGAGTATGATGTTAAATATAAGCAATCGACGTTTG
TTTTGTCGTTTGTTAAATCTAGCAATGTTTTATTTCAATTAAAGTGTTAACCGGTTCATTTAAAGGTGTA
TTTCTGAATGAGCTAACGTATTAGCTTTTAACGCTAGCCGGACTGTTTGGTTTTGAGGATCAATAAACCA
ACGTTTTTTTCTGATTTATTTTGCTTTAAAATATAAAGGTATAATTCGTCGTCGAGAATTTTGGGTTTTG
TTCGAGTTTAGAAATTTGGCGGCGTTTTTTTGTACCGCGAAACAGGGCGGTGGTTCGGTGAGCTTCTCAA
TTCATCTGCTTGACAAACGGTTTTCGGCAACTGTAAATGCGCTATGATGCTTTTATTCTTTTCAGCGTGT
AACTTTGTTAAATATAATTGACTTTCCGACTATCGACGTTCGTTTCATCTCCGTGTTATTGTTTAATGGC
CATTTTCTGTGGTAAACTGTCGCCATTTTGTTTTCAGTCGTCCGTTTGTTCCGCCCTTACTCACAGCTGT
GTCAGCATTAGTGATGACTGTTCTCACCTGGCCTGTTTGCTTTCATTATTGATGAAGAGCTTTCTAGAGA
ATTCTGAAGCTCGTCTTTGTCCTGAATTCATCTGTATTCATTTAAAAAAAAAAATTAACCTTAATTTTTT
TTTCTTCTCAGCGTAAAGCCACCATGAGCAGCATCACCTGTGATCCCGCCATCTACGGCGAATGGAGCAG
GGAGAACCAGTTCTGCGTGGAGAAGAGCCTGATCACCCTGGACGGCATCAAGTACGTCCAGCTGGTGATG
GCCGTCGTGAGCGCCTGTCAGGTGTTCTTCATGGTGACCAGAGCCCCCAAGGTGCCCTGGGAAGCCATCT
ACCTGCCCACCACCGAGATGATCACCTATTCCCTGGCCTTCACCGGAAACGGCTACATCAGAGTGGCCAA
TGGCAAGTACCTGCCCTGGGCCAGAATGGCCAGCTGGCTGTGCACCTGCCCTATCATGCTGGGCCTGGTG
AGCAATATGGCCCTCGTGAAGTACAAGAGCATCCCCCTCAACCCTATGATGATCGCCGCCTCCAGCATCT
GCACCGTGTTCGGCATCACCGCCTCCGTGGTGCTAGACCCGCTGCACGTGTGGCTGTACTGTTTCATCAG
CAGCATCTTCTTCATCTTCGAGATGGTGGTGGCCTTCGCCATTTTCGCCATTACCATCCACGATTTCCAG
ACCATCGGCTCCCCCATGTCCCTGAAGGTGGTGGAGAGGCTGAAGCTGATGAGGATCGTGTTCTACGTGA
GCTGGATGGCCTACCCTATCCTGTGGAGCTTCTCCAGCACCGGCGCCTGCATCATGAGCGAGAACACCAG
CAGCGTGCTGTACCTGCTGGGCGACGCTCTGTGCAAGAACACCTACGGCATCCTGCTGTGGGCTACAACC
TGGGGCCTGCTGAACGGCAAGTGGGACAGGGATTACGTGAAGGGCAGGAACGTGGACGGCACCCTGATGC
CTGAGTACGAGCAGGACCTGGAGAAGGGCAACACCGAGAGGTACGAGGACGCCAGAGCCGGCGAGACCGC
GGCACCGGTAGTAGCAGTGAGTAAGGGCGAGGAAGTGATCAAAGAGTTCATGCGGTTTAAGGTGAGAATG
GAAGGAAGCATGAACGGCCACGAGTTCGAAATTGAGGGAGAAGGAGAGGGACGGCCCTACGAGGGCACCC
AGACAGCCAAGCTGAAAGTGACAAAGGGCGGGCCTCTGCCATTCGCTTGGGACATCCTGAGCCCACAGTT
TATGTACGGCTCCAAGGCCTATGTGAAACATCCAGCTGACATTCCCGATTATAAGAAACTGAGCTTCCCC
GAGGGGTTTAAGTGGGAAAGAGTGATGAACTTCGAGGACGGAGGCCTGGTGACTGTGACCCAGGACAGCT
CCCTGCAGGATGGGACCCTGATCTACAAGGTGAAAATGAGAGGGACAAATTTTCCCCCTGATGGACCTGT
GATGCAGAAGAAAACTATGGGATGGGAGGCCTCCACCGAAAGGCTGTATCCACGCGACGGGGTGCTGAAA
GGAGAAATCCACCAGGCTCTGAAGCTGAAAGATGGGGGACATTACCTGGTGGAGTTCAAGACAATCTACA
TGGCCAAGAAACCTGTGCAGCTGCCAGGCTACTATTACGTGGACACAAAACTGGATATCACTTCACACAA
CGAGGACTACACTATTGTGGAGCAGTATGAACGGAGCGAGGGGAGACACCATCTGTTCCTGGGCCATGGG
ACTGGAAGTACCGGCTCAGGGTCTAGTGGAACCGCCTCAAGCGAGGATAACAATATGGCTGTGATCAAAG
AGTTCATGAGGTTTAAGGTGCGCATGGAGGGCAGCATGAATGGGCACGAATTTGAGATTGAAGGAGAGGG
CGAAGGGAGGCCTTACGAGGGCACACAGACTGCCAAGCTGAAAGTGACCAAGGGAGGACCACTGCCTTTC
GCTTGGGATATCCTGTCTCCTCAGTTTATGTACGGAAGTAAGGCCTATGTCAAGCATCCCGCTGACATTC
CTGATTACAAGAAACTGTCTTTCCCAGAGGGCTTTAAGTGGGAGAGAGTGATGAATTTTGAAGATGGAGG
CCTGGTGACCGTGACACAGGACTCCTCTCTGCAGGATGGCACTCTGATCTACAAAGTCAAAATGCGCGGC
ACCAATTTTCCACCCGATGGGCCCGTGATGCAGAAGAAAACAATGGGGTGGGAGGCCAGCACTGAACGGC
TGTATCCTAGAGACGGAGTGCTGAAGGGCGAAATCCACCAGGCCCTGAAGCTGAAAGACGGCGGCCACTA
CCTGGTGGAGTTCAAAACCATCTACATGGCCAAGAAACCAGTGCAGCTGCCCGGCTATTACTATGTGGAC
ACCAAGCTGGATATCACATCCCACAATGAAGACTACACCATTGTGGAACAGTATGAGAGGTCTGAAGGAC
GCCACCATCTGTTTCTGTACGGCATGGATGAGCTGTATAAGTAAACATGGAGATCTCGAGACTAGTAATT
AAGTCTCAGCCACCGTTAACTGAACATGTCAAAACCTGTGGAGACTGTTGAGATTTGATGTTCTGAAAAG
ATAAAGCCTATAAATAAAATGTTGCCCAAATTTCCTGCCTGATGTTTTTCTTTGTCTTTGCTACATGGCT
TTGCTGCTCGGATCGGCTCACTCTGTGTATGCCACGTTCACTTTGTACTCTCCTTCTCACGGTAGGTTTA
TTATTTTTAGATGTGCAGTTAGTTTCTGTGAAATAACACACCACACACTGATATTGTCTGTGCATTGACT
TGGTGAGTGCACATTGTTTTTGATCTTGACATATTTATATTTGATTGATCAGGTGAACTGTGTGAATCTA
AAGTGCTCCATACAGATGTTCTGCATTGAAAATATTCTCATTTTATTAGTGGAAGTGAGTGTATGCCAGC
GGCCGCGGTACCCTGCAGTCTAGACATTTCAGTTGACGAAGACAAACAAAGTTCTGTTGTGACTATGGGG
GGGGGGGGCGCCTGGGGATGGTCTCGCCCGGGGAGTAATTCAGGGTAGAACCGCCACTGCCTTTAGCGAC
ATTCACTGGCCGTCGTTTTACAACGTCGTGACTGGGAAAACCCTGGCGTTACCCAACTTAATCGCCTTGC
AGCACATCCCCCTTTCGCCAGCTGGCGTAATAGCGAAGAGGCCCGCACCGATCGCCCTTCCCAACAGTTG
CGCAGCCTGAATGGCGAATGGCGCCTGATGCGGTATTTTCTCCTTACGCATCTGTGCGGTATTTCACACC
GCATATGGTGCACTCTCAGTACAATCTGCTCTGATGCCGCATAGTTAAGCCAGCCCCGACACCCGCCAAC
ACCCGCTGACGCGCCCTGACGGGCTTGTCTGCTCCCGGCATCCGCTTACAGACAAGCTGTGACCGTCTCC
GGGAGCTGCATGTGTCAGAGGTTTTCACCGTCATCACCGAAACGCGCGAGACGAAAGGGCCTCGTGATAC
GCCTATTTTTATAGGTTAATGTCATGATAATAATGGTTTCTTAGACGTCAGGTGGCACTTTTCGGGGAAA
TGTGCGCGGAACCCCTATTTGTTTATTTTTCTAAATACATTCAAATATGTATCCGCTCATGAGACAATAA
CCCTGATAAATGCTTCAATAATATTGAAAAAGGAAGAGTATGAGTATTCAACATTTCCGTGTCGCCCTTA
TTCCCTTTTTTGCGGCATTTTGCCTTCCTGTTTTTGCTCACCCAGAAACGCTGGTGAAAGTAAAAGATGC
TGAAGATCAGTTGGGTGCACGAGTGGGTTACATCGAACTGGATCTCAACAGCGGTAAGATCCTTGAGAGT
TTTCGCCCCGAAGAACGTTTTCCAATGATGAGCACTTTTAAAGTTCTGCTATGTGGCGCGGTATTATCCC
GTATTGACGCCGGGCAAGAGCAACTCGGTCGCCGCATACACTATTCTCAGAATGACTTGGTTGAGTACTC
ACCAGTCACAGAAAAGCATCTTACGGATGGCATGACAGTAAGAGAATTATGCAGTGCTGCCATAACCATG
AGTGATAACACTGCGGCCAACTTACTTCTGACAACGATCGGAGGACCGAAGGAGCTAACCGCTTTTTTGC
ACAACATGGGGGATCATGTAACTCGCCTTGATCGTTGGGAACCGGAGCTGAATGAAGCCATACCAAACGA
CGAGCGTGACACCACGATGCCTGTAGCAATGGCAACAACGTTGCGCAAACTATTAACTGGCGAACTACTT
ACTCTAGCTTCCCGGCAACAATTAATAGACTGGATGGAGGCGGATAAAGTTGCAGGACCACTTCTGCGCT
CGGCCCTTCCGGCTGGCTGGTTTATTGCTGATAAATCTGGAGCCGGTGAGCGTGGGTCTCGCGGTATCAT
TGCAGCACTGGGGCCAGATGGTAAGCCCTCCCGTATCGTAGTTATCTACACGACGGGGAGTCAGGCAACT
ATGGATGAACGAAATAGACAGATCGCTGAGATAGGTGCCTCACTGATTAAGCATTGGTAACTGTCAGACC
AAGTTTACTCATATATACTTTAGATTGATTTAAAACTTCATTTTTAATTTAAAAGGATCTAGGTGAAGAT
CCTTTTTGATAATCTCATGACCAAAATCCCTTAACGTGAGTTTTCGTTCCACTGAGCGTCAGACCCCGTA
GAAAAGATCAAAGGATCTTCTTGAGATCCTTTTTTTCTGCGCGTAATCTGCTGCTTGCAAACAAAAAAAC
CACCGCTACCAGCGGTGGTTTGTTTGCCGGATCAAGAGCTACCAACTCTTTTTCCGAAGGTAACTGGCTT
CAGCAGAGCGCAGATACCAAATACTGTTCTTCTAGTGTAGCCGTAGTTAGGCCACCACTTCAAGAACTCT
GTAGCACCGCCTACATACCTCGCTCTGCTAATCCTGTTACCAGTGGCTGCTGCCAGTGGCGATAAGTCGT
GTCTTACCGGGTTGGACTCAAGACGATAGTTACCGGATAAGGCGCAGCGGTCGGGCTGAACGGGGGGTTC
GTGCACACAGCCCAGCTTGGAGCGAACGACCTACACCGAACTGAGATACCTACAGCGTGAGCTATGAGAA
AGCGCCACGCTTCCCGAAGGGAGAAAGGCGGACAGGTATCCGGTAAGCGGCAGGGTCGGAACAGGAGAGC
GCACGAGGGAGCTTCCAGGGGGAAACGCCTGGTATCTTTATAGTCCTGTCGGGTTTCGCCACCTCTGACT
TGAGCGTCGATTTTTGTGATGCTCGTCAGGGGGGCGGAGCCTATGGAAAAACGCCAGCAACGCGGCCTTT
TTACGGTTCCTGGCCTTTTGCTGGCCTTTTGCTCACATGTTCTTTCCTGCGTTATCCCCTGATTCTGTGG
ATAACCGTATTACCGCCTTTGAGTGAGCTGATACCGCTCGCCGCAGCCGAACGACCGAGCGCAGCGAGTC
AGTGAGCGAGGAAGCGGAAGA
Features (pLannotate 1.2.2; 20 found; start..end, strand, type, name):
      1..93      +  CDS            lacI (fragment): lac repressor; lacI; The lac repressor binds to the lac operator to inhibit transcription in E. coli. This inhibition can be relieved by adding lactose or isopropyl-β-D-thiogalactopyranoside (IPTG).
    106..127     +  protein_bind   CAP binding site: CAP binding activates transcription in the presence of cAMP. E. coli catabolite activator protein
    142..172     +  promoter       lac promoter: promoter for the E. coli lac operon
    180..196     +  protein_bind   lac operator: The lac repressor binds to the lac operator to inhibit transcription in E. coli. This inhibition can be relieved by adding lactose or isopropyl-β-D-thiogalactopyranoside (IPTG). lac repressor encoded by lacI
    478..495     +  protein_bind   5X UAS (fragment): five tandem copies of the "ScaI site" 17-mer CGGAGTACTGTCCTCCG, an upstream activating sequence (UAS) that efficiently binds yeast Gal4 (Webster et al., 1988; Pfeiffer et al., 2010) GAL4
    506..523     +  protein_bind   5X UAS (fragment): five tandem copies of the "ScaI site" 17-mer CGGAGTACTGTCCTCCG, an upstream activating sequence (UAS) that efficiently binds yeast Gal4 (Webster et al., 1988; Pfeiffer et al., 2010) GAL4
    577..594     +  protein_bind   5X UAS (fragment): five tandem copies of the "ScaI site" 17-mer CGGAGTACTGTCCTCCG, an upstream activating sequence (UAS) that efficiently binds yeast Gal4 (Webster et al., 1988; Pfeiffer et al., 2010) GAL4
    605..622     +  protein_bind   5X UAS (fragment): five tandem copies of the "ScaI site" 17-mer CGGAGTACTGTCCTCCG, an upstream activating sequence (UAS) that efficiently binds yeast Gal4 (Webster et al., 1988; Pfeiffer et al., 2010) GAL4
    631..648     +  protein_bind   5X UAS (fragment): five tandem copies of the "ScaI site" 17-mer CGGAGTACTGTCCTCCG, an upstream activating sequence (UAS) that efficiently binds yeast Gal4 (Webster et al., 1988; Pfeiffer et al., 2010) GAL4
    659..676     +  protein_bind   5X UAS (fragment): five tandem copies of the "ScaI site" 17-mer CGGAGTACTGTCCTCCG, an upstream activating sequence (UAS) that efficiently binds yeast Gal4 (Webster et al., 1988; Pfeiffer et al., 2010) GAL4
    685..702     +  protein_bind   5X UAS (fragment): five tandem copies of the "ScaI site" 17-mer CGGAGTACTGTCCTCCG, an upstream activating sequence (UAS) that efficiently binds yeast Gal4 (Webster et al., 1988; Pfeiffer et al., 2010) GAL4
    713..730     +  protein_bind   5X UAS (fragment): five tandem copies of the "ScaI site" 17-mer CGGAGTACTGTCCTCCG, an upstream activating sequence (UAS) that efficiently binds yeast Gal4 (Webster et al., 1988; Pfeiffer et al., 2010) GAL4
    792..809     +  promoter       minP (fragment): minimal TATA-box promoter with low basal activity
   2467..3891    +  CDS            tdTomato: tdTomato is a basic (constitutively fluorescent) orange fluorescent protein published in 2004, derived from Discosoma sp.. It is reported to be a somewhat slowly-maturing tandem dimer with low acid sensitivity.
   4481..4638    +  CDS            lacZα (fragment): LacZα fragment of β-galactosidase; lacZ fragment
   4644..4743    -  misc_feature   bom (fragment): basis of mobility region from pBR322
   4845..4880    -  CDS            rop (fragment): Rop protein, which maintains plasmids at low copy number; rop
   4975..5079    +  promoter       AmpR promoter: bla
   5080..5940    +  CDS            AmpR: β-lactamase; bla; confers resistance to ampicillin, carbenicillin, and related antibiotics
   6111..6699    +  rep_origin     ori: high-copy-number ColE1/pMB1/pBR322/pUC origin of replication
