[The description below was written by a language model from this plasmid's Addgene catalogue record and pLannotate feature annotations shown in this document.]
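Description:
pTol1-UAS:GtACR1-tdTomato is a 6,881 bp zebrafish transgenesis plasmid built on the pT1UciMP backbone, in which an expression cassette is flanked by Tol1 transposon arms. It is propagated in E. coli as a high-copy plasmid from a ColE1/pUC-type origin and selected with ampicillin through the β-lactamase gene. The feature table also picks up residual cloning-vector fragments (lacI, lac promoter/operator, lacZα, bom, rop) that have no role in the fish.

The payload is the anion-conducting channelrhodopsin GtACR1 from the alga Guillardia theta, fused at its C terminus to the red fluorescent protein tdTomato. This 2.3 kb insert was placed into the NcoI-linearized backbone by ligation-independent cloning, with the opsin sequence derived from an earlier GtACR1-EYFP plasmid. Expression is driven by a 14xUAS-E1b promoter, in which tandem Gal4-binding sites sit upstream of a minimal TATA-box promoter with low basal activity. The fusion is therefore produced only in cells that supply Gal4. According to the depositor, the cassette also carries a ubiquitin C intron and an ocean pout antifreeze protein terminator. The automated annotation does not label these, the Tol1 arms or the opsin coding region itself, and it detects only some of the UAS repeats. The depositor comment names CoChR as the opsin, which conflicts with the plasmid name, purpose and insert fields and appears to be a carry-over from a sister construct.

The plasmid is meant to be co-injected with Tol1 (not Tol2) transposase mRNA to integrate the cassette into the genome and generate stable UAS lines. Crossing these lines to Gal4 drivers gives cell-type-specific, light-gated inhibition of neurons, with tdTomato marking the expressing cells.
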