Addgene plasmid #124235: pTol1-UAS:GtACR1-tdTomato
Purpose: Zebrafish Tol1 construct for UAS-mediated expression of the optogenetic opsin GtACR1 fused to the red fluorescent protein tdTomato
Depositing lab: Isaac Bianco. Depositing organization: University College London. Publication: A calibrated optogenetic toolbox of stable zebrafish opsin lines. Antinucci P, Dumitrescu A, Deleuze C, Morley HJ, Leung K, Hagley T, Kubo F, Baier H, Bianco IH, Wyart C. Elife. 2020 Mar 27;9. pii: 54937. doi: 10.7554/eLife.54937. PubMed 32216873.
Backbone
  Vector backbone: pT1UciMP
  Backbone manufacturer: from Harold Burgess lab (Addgene Plasmid #62215)
  Backbone size w/o insert (bp): 4548
  Total vector size (bp): 6881
  Modifications to backbone: NcoI linearization before insert cloning
  Vector type: Zebrafish expression
Growth in bacteria
  Bacterial resistance: Ampicillin, 100 μg/mL
  Growth temperature: 37°C
  Growth strain: DH5alpha
  Copy number: High Copy
Gene/Insert
  Gene/Insert name: GtACR1-tdTomato
  Species: Guillardia theta
  Insert size (bp): 2331
  Promoter: 14xUAS-E1b
  Tag / fusion protein: tdTomato (C terminal on insert)
  Cloning method: Ligation Independent Cloning
  Sequencing primers: 5′ TCA GTC GTC CGT TTG TTC CG; 3′ GAG CAG CAA AGC CAT GTA GC
Resource information
  A portion of this plasmid was derived from a plasmid made by: pFUGW-hGtACR1-EYFP (Addgene Plasmid #67795). Natural light-gated anion channels: A family of microbial rhodopsins for advanced optogenetics. Govorunova EG, Sineshchekov OA, Janz R, Liu X, Spudich JL. Science. 2015
Terms and licenses: Academic/Nonprofit Terms; Industry Terms: Not Available to Industry
Depositor comments: Zebrafish Tol1 construct for UAS-mediated expression of the optogenetic opsin CoChR fused to the red fluorescent protein tdTomato. In addition to the opsin gene, it contains tol1 arms, 14xUAS-E1b promoter, ubiquitin C intron, and ocean pout antifreeze protein terminator. Co-inject with Tol1 (not Tol2) transposase mRNA.
How to cite: pTol1-UAS:GtACR1-tdTomato was a gift from Isaac Bianco (Addgene plasmid # 124235 ; http://n2t.net/addgene:124235 ; RRID:Addgene_124235)
